LOCUS       Exported 3599 bp ds-DNA circular SYN 13-MAY-2021
DEFINITION  Encodes the fluorescent protein amFP486/K68M for constitutive
            expression in E. coli..
ACCESSION   .
VERSION     .
KEYWORDS    pThom77.3
SOURCE      synthetic DNA construct
  ORGANISM  synthetic DNA construct
REFERENCE   1 (bases 1 to 3599)
  AUTHORS   Molina RS, Tran TM, Campbell RE, Lambert GG, Salih A, Shaner NC,
            Hughes TE, Drobizhev M
  TITLE     Blue-Shifted Green Fluorescent Protein Homologues Are Brighter than
            Enhanced Green Fluorescent Protein under Two-Photon Excitation.
  JOURNAL   J Phys Chem Lett. 2017 Jun 15;8(12):2548-2554. doi:
            10.1021/acs.jpclett.7b00960. Epub 2017 May 25.
  PUBMED    28530831
REFERENCE   2 (bases 1 to 3599)
  AUTHORS   .
  TITLE     Direct Submission
  JOURNAL   Exported May 13, 2021 from SnapGene Server 1.1.58
            http://www.snapgene.com
FEATURES             Location/Qualifiers
     source          1..3599
                     /organism="synthetic DNA construct"
                     /mol_type="other DNA"
     primer_bind     190..209
                     /label=pBR322ori-F
                     /note="pBR322 origin, forward primer"
     primer_bind     443..460
                     /label=L4440
                     /note="L4440 vector, forward primer"
     primer_bind     545..564
                     /label=T7
                     /note="T7 promoter, forward primer"
     promoter        545..563
                     /label=T7 promoter
                     /note="promoter for bacteriophage T7 RNA polymerase"
     RBS             647..669
                     /note="efficient ribosome binding site from bacteriophage
                     T7 gene 10 (Olins and Rangwala, 1989)"
     CDS             689..706
                     /codon_start=1
                     /product="6xHis affinity tag"
                     /label=6xHis
                     /translation="HHHHHH"
     CDS             710..742
                     /codon_start=1
                     /product="leader peptide from bacteriophage T7 gene 10"
                     /label=T7 tag (gene 10 leader)
                     /note="promotes efficient translation in E. coli"
                     /translation="MASMTGGQQMG"
     CDS             746..769
                     /codon_start=1
                     /product="Xpress(TM) epitope tag, including an enterokinase
                     recognition and cleavage site"
                     /label=Xpress(TM) tag
                     /translation="DLYDDDDK"
     primer_bind     complement(1525..1543)
                     /label=T7 Term
                     /note="T7 terminator, reverse primer"
     terminator      1539..1586
                     /label=T7 terminator
                     /note="transcription terminator for bacteriophage T7 RNA
                     polymerase"
     rep_origin      1683..2138
                     /direction=RIGHT
                     /label=f1 ori
                     /note="f1 bacteriophage origin of replication; arrow
                     indicates direction of (+) strand synthesis"
     primer_bind     complement(1770..1789)
                     /label=F1ori-R
                     /note="F1 origin, reverse primer"
     primer_bind     1980..2001
                     /label=F1ori-F
                     /note="F1 origin, forward primer"
     promoter        2164..2268
                     /gene="bla"
                     /label=AmpR promoter
     CDS             2269..3129
                     /codon_start=1
                     /gene="bla"
                     /product="beta-lactamase"
                     /label=AmpR
                     /note="confers resistance to ampicillin, carbenicillin, and
                     related antibiotics"
                     /translation="MSIQHFRVALIPFFAAFCLPVFAHPETLVKVKDAEDQLGARVGYI
                     ELDLNSGKILESFRPEERFPMMSTFKVLLCGAVLSRIDAGQEQLGRRIHYSQNDLVEYS
                     PVTEKHLTDGMTVRELCSAAITMSDNTAANLLLTTIGGPKELTAFLHNMGDHVTRLDRW
                     EPELNEAIPNDERDTTMPVAMATTLRKLLTGELLTLASRQQLIDWMEADKVAGPLLRSA
                     LPAGWFIADKSGAGERGSRGIIAALGPDGKPSRIVVIYTTGSQATMDERNRQIAEIGAS
                     LIKHW"
     primer_bind     complement(2487..2506)
                     /label=Amp-R
                     /note="Ampicillin resistance gene, reverse primer"
     rep_origin      3300..289
                     /direction=RIGHT
                     /label=ori
                     /note="high-copy-number ColE1/pMB1/pBR322/pUC origin of
                     replication"
ORIGIN
        1 ggcgcagcgg tcgggctgaa cggggggttc gtgcacacag cccagcttgg agcgaacgac
       61 ctacaccgaa ctgagatacc tacagcgtga gctatgagaa agcgccacgc ttcccgaagg
      121 gagaaaggcg gacaggtatc cggtaagcgg cagggtcgga acaggagagc gcacgaggga
      181 gcttccaggg ggaaacgcct ggtatcttta tagtcctgtc gggtttcgcc acctctgact
      241 tgagcgtcga tttttgtgat gctcgtcagg ggggcggagc ctatggaaaa acgccagcaa
      301 cgcggccttt ttacggttcc tggccttttg ctggcctttt gctcacatgt tctttcctgc
      361 gttatcccct gattctgtgg ataaccgtat taccgccttt gagtgagctg ataccgctcg
      421 ccgcagccga acgaccgagc gcagcgagtc agtgagcgag gaagcggaag agcgcccaat
      481 acgcaaaccg cctctccccg cgcgttggcc gattcattaa tgcaggatct cgatcccgcg
      541 aaattaatac gactcactat agggagacca caacggtttc cctctagaat caccgagttt
      601 attcttgaca cctgatgcga tgaatgatat aataggaaag tactgttttg tttaacttta
      661 agaaggagat atacatatgc ggggttctca tcatcatcat catcatggta tggctagcat
      721 gactggtgga cagcaaatgg gtcgggatct gtacgacgat gacgataagg atccggccct
      781 gagcaacaag ttcatcggcg acgacatgaa gatgacctac cacatggacg gctgcgtgaa
      841 cggccactac ttcaccgtga agggcgaggg caacggcaag ccctacgagg gcacccagac
      901 cagcaccttc aaggtgacca tggccaacgg cggccccctg gccttcagct tcgacatcct
      961 gagcaccgtg ttcatgtacg gcaaccggtg cttcaccgcc taccccacca gcatgcccga
     1021 ctacttcaag caggccttcc ccgacggcat gagctacgag cggaccttca cctacgagga
     1081 cggcggcgtg gccaccgcca gctgggagat cagcctgaag ggcaactgct tcgagcacaa
     1141 gagcaccttc cacggcgtga acttccccgc cgacggcccc gtgatggcca agaagaccac
     1201 cggctgggac cccagcttcg agaagatgac cgtgtgcgac ggcatcctga agggcgacgt
     1261 gaccgccttc ctgatgctgc agggcggcgg caactaccgg tgccagttcc acaccagcta
     1321 caagaccaag aagcccgtga ccatgccccc caaccacgtg gtggagcacc ggatcgcccg
     1381 gaccgacctg gacaagggcg gcaacagcgt gcagctgacc gagcacgccg tggcccacat
     1441 caccagcgtg gtgcccttct aagaattcga agcttgatcc ggctgctaac aaagcccgaa
     1501 aggaagctga gttggctgct gccaccgctg agcaataact agcataaccc cttggggcct
     1561 ctaaacgggt cttgaggggt tttttgctga aaggaggaac tatatccgga tctggcgtaa
     1621 tagcgaagag gccagcaccg atcgcccttc ccaacagttg cgcagcctga atggcgaatg
     1681 ggnnnnnnnn nnnnnnnnnn nnnnnnnnnn nnnnnnnnnn nnnnnnnnnn nnnnnnnnnn
     1741 nnnnnnnnnn nnnnnnnnnn nnnnnnnnnn nnnnnnnnnn nnnnnnnnnn nnnnnnnnnn
     1801 nnnnnncnnn nnnnnnnnnn nnnnnnnnnn nnnnnnnnnn nnnnnnnnnn nnnnnnnnnn
     1861 nnnnnnnnnn nnnnnnnnnn nnnnnnnnnn nnnnnnnnan nnnnnnnnnn nnnnnnnnnn
     1921 nnnnnnnnnn nnnnnnnnnn nnnnnnnncc tttgacgttg gagtccacgt tctttaatag
     1981 tggactcttg ttccaaactg gaacaacact caaccctatc tcggtctatt cttttgattt
     2041 ataagggatt ttgccgattt cggcctattg gttaaaaaat gagctgattt aacaaaaatt
     2101 taacgcgaat tttaacaaaa tattaacgct tacaatttag gtggcacttt tcggggaaat
     2161 gtgcgcggaa cccctatttg tttatttttc taaatacatt caaatatgta tccgctcatg
     2221 agacaataac cctgataaat gcttcaataa tattgaaaaa ggaagagtat gagtattcaa
     2281 catttccgtg tcgcccttat tccctttttt gcggcatttt gccttcctgt ttttgctcac
     2341 ccagaaacgc tggtgaaagt aaaagatgct gaagatcagt tgggtgcacg agtgggttac
     2401 atcgaactgg atctcaacag cggtaagatc cttgagagtt ttcgccccga agaacgtttt
     2461 ccaatgatga gcacttttaa agttctgcta tgtggcgcgg tattatcccg tattgacgcc
     2521 gggcaagagc aactcggtcg ccgcatacac tattctcaga atgacttggt tgagtactca
     2581 ccagtcacag aaaagcatct tacggatggc atgacagtaa gagaattatg cagtgctgcc
     2641 ataaccatga gtgataacac tgcggccaac ttacttctga caacgatcgg aggaccgaag
     2701 gagctaaccg cttttttgca caacatgggg gatcatgtaa ctcgccttga tcgttgggaa
     2761 ccggagctga atgaagccat accaaacgac gagcgtgaca ccacgatgcc tgtagcaatg
     2821 gcaacaacgt tgcgcaaact attaactggc gaactactta ctctagcttc ccggcaacaa
     2881 ttaatagact ggatggaggc ggataaagtt gcaggaccac ttctgcgctc ggcccttccg
     2941 gctggctggt ttattgctga taaatctgga gccggtgagc gtgggtctcg cggtatcatt
     3001 gcagcactgg ggccagatgg taagccctcc cgtatcgtag ttatctacac gacggggagt
     3061 caggcaacta tggatgaacg aaatagacag atcgctgaga taggtgcctc actgattaag
     3121 cattggtaac tgtcagacca agtttactca tatatacttt agattgattt aaaacttcat
     3181 ttttaattta aaaggatcta ggtgaagatc ctttttgata atctcatgac caaaatccct
     3241 taacgtgagt tttcgttcca ctgagcgtca gaccccgtag aaaagatcaa aggatcttct
     3301 tgagatcctt tttttctgcg cgtaatctgc tgcttgcaaa caaaaaaacc accgctacca
     3361 gcggtggttt gtttgccgga tcaagagcta ccaactcttt ttccgaaggt aactggcttc
     3421 agcagagcgc agataccaaa tactgttctt ctagtgtagc cgtagttagg ccaccacttc
     3481 aagaactctg tagcaccgcc tacatacctc gctctgctaa tcctgttacc agtggctgct
     3541 gccagtggcg ataagtcgtg tcttaccggg ttggactcaa gacgatagtt accggataa
//
