>Addgene plasmid #101636 | pThom77.3 | depositor full sequence | sequence record 191736 | Full Sequence
GGATAAGGCGCAGCGGTCGGGCTGAACGGGGGGTTCGTGCACACAGCCCAGCTTGGAGCGAACGACCTAC
ACCGAACTGAGATACCTACAGCGTGAGCTATGAGAAAGCGCCACGCTTCCCGAAGGGAGAAAGGCGGACA
GGTATCCGGTAAGCGGCAGGGTCGGAACAGGAGAGCGCACGAGGGAGCTTCCAGGGGGAAACGCCTGGTA
TCTTTATAGTCCTGTCGGGTTTCGCCACCTCTGACTTGAGCGTCGATTTTTGTGATGCTCGTCAGGGGGG
CGGAGCCTATGGAAAAACGCCAGCAACGCGGCCTTTTTACGGTTCCTGGCCTTTTGCTGGCCTTTTGCTC
ACATGTTCTTTCCTGCGTTATCCCCTGATTCTGTGGATAACCGTATTACCGCCTTTGAGTGAGCTGATAC
CGCTCGCCGCAGCCGAACGACCGAGCGCAGCGAGTCAGTGAGCGAGGAAGCGGAAGAGCGCCCAATACGC
AAACCGCCTCTCCCCGCGCGTTGGCCGATTCATTAATGCAGGATCTCGATCCCGCGAAATTAATACGACT
CACTATAGGGAGACCACAACGGTTTCCCTCTAGAATCACCGAGTTTATTCTTGACACCTGATGCGATGAA
TGATATAATAGGAAAGTACTGTTTTGTTTAACTTTAAGAAGGGGATATACATATGCGGGGTTCTCATCAT
CATCATCATCATGGTATGGCTAGCATGACTGGTGGACAGCAAATGGGTCGGGATCTGTACGACGATGACG
ATAAGGATCCGGCCCTGAGCAACAAGTTCATCGGCGACGACATGAAGATGACCTACCACATGGACGGCTG
CGTGAACGGCCACTACTTCACCGTGAAGGGCGAGGGCAACGGCAAGCCCTACGAGGGCACCCAGACCAGC
ACCTTCAAGGTGACCATGGCCAACGGCGGCCCCCTGGCCTTCAGCTTCGACATCCTGAGCACCGTGTTCA
TGTACGGCAACCGGTGCTTCACCGCCTACCCCACCAGCATGCCCGACTACTTCAAGCAGGCCTTCCCCGA
CGGCATGAGCTACGAGCGGACCTTCACCTACGAGGACGGCGGCGTGGCCACCGCCAGCTGGGAGATCAGC
CTGAAGGGCAACTGCTTCGAGCACAAGAGCACCTTCCACGGCGTGAACTTCCCCGCCGACGGCCCCGTGA
TGGCCAAGAAGACCACCGGCTGGGACCCCAGCTTCGAGAAGATGACCGTGTGCGACGGCATCCTGAAGGG
CGACGTGACCGCCTTCCTGATGCTGCAGGGCGGCGGCAACTACCGGTGCCAGTTCCACACCAGCTACAAG
ACCAAGAAGCCCGTGACCATGCCCCCCAACCACGTGGTGGAGCACCGGATCGCCCGGACCGACCTGGACA
AGGGCGGCAACAGCGTGCAGCTGACCGAGCACGCCGTGGCCCACATCACCAGCGTGGTGCCCTTCTAAGA
ATTCGAAGCTTGATCCGGCTGCTAACAAAGCCCGAAAGGAAGCTGAGTTGGCTGCTGCCACCGCTGAGCA
ATAACTAGCATAACCCCTTGGGGCCTCTAAACGGGTCTTGAGGGGTTTTTTGCTGAAAGGAGGAACTATA
TCCGGATCTGGCGTAATAGCGAAGAGGCCCGCACCGATCGCCCTTCCCAACAGTTGCGCAGCCTGAATGG
CGAATGGG
[124 nt withheld, positions 1689-1812]
C
[91 nt withheld, positions 1814-1904]
A
[49 nt withheld, positions 1906-1954]
CCTTTGACGTTGGAGTCCACGTTCTTTAATAGTGGACTCTTGTTCCAAACTGGAACAACACTCAACCCTA
TCTCGGTCTATTCTTTTGATTTATAAGGGATTTTGCCGATTTCGGCCTATTGGTTAAAAAATGAGCTGAT
TTAACAAAAATTTAACGCGAATTTTAACAAAATATTAACGCTTACAATTTAGGTGGCACTTTTCGGGGAA
ATGTGCGCGGAACCCCTATTTGTTTATTTTTCTAAATACATTCAAATATGTATCCGCTCATGAGACAATA
ACCCTGATAAATGCTTCAATAATATTGAAAAAGGAAGAGTATGAGTATTCAACATTTCCGTGTCGCCCTT
ATTCCCTTTTTTGCGGCATTTTGCCTTCCTGTTTTTGCTCACCCAGAAACGCTGGTGAAAGTAAAAGATG
CTGAAGATCAGTTGGGTGCACGAGTGGGTTACATCGAACTGGATCTCAACAGCGGTAAGATCCTTGAGAG
TTTTCGCCCCGAAGAACGTTTTCCAATGATGAGCACTTTTAAAGTTCTGCTATGTGGCGCGGTATTATCC
CGTATTGACGCCGGGCAAGAGCAACTCGGTCGCCGCATACACTATTCTCAGAATGACTTGGTTGAGTACT
CACCAGTCACAGAAAAGCATCTTACGGATGGCATGACAGTAAGAGAATTATGCAGTGCTGCCATAACCAT
GAGTGATAACACTGCGGCCAACTTACTTCTGACAACGATCGGAGGACCGAAGGAGCTAACCGCTTTTTTG
CACAACATGGGGGATCATGTAACTCGCCTTGATCGTTGGGAACCGGAGCTGAATGAAGCCATACCAAACG
ACGAGCGTGACACCACGATGCCTGTAGCAATGGCAACAACGTTGCGCAAACTATTAACTGGCGAACTACT
TACTCTAGCTTCCCGGCAACAATTAATAGACTGGATGGAGGCGGATAAAGTTGCAGGACCACTTCTGCGC
TCGGCCCTTCCGGCTGGCTGGTTTATTGCTGATAAATCTGGAGCCGGTGAGCGTGGGTCTCGCGGTATCA
TTGCAGCACTGGGGCCAGATGGTAAGCCCTCCCGTATCGTAGTTATCTACACGACGGGGAGTCAGGCAAC
TATGGATGAACGAAATAGACAGATCGCTGAGATAGGTGCCTCACTGATTAAGCATTGGTAACTGTCAGAC
CAAGTTTACTCATATATACTTTAGATTGATTTAAAACTTCATTTTTAATTTAAAAGGATCTAGGTGAAGA
TCCTTTTTGATAATCTCATGACCAAAATCCCTTAACGTGAGTTTTCGTTCCACTGAGCGTCAGACCCCGT
AGAAAAGATCAAAGGATCTTCTTGAGATCCTTTTTTTCTGCGCGTAATCTGCTGCTTGCAAACAAAAAAA
CCACCGCTACCAGCGGTGGTTTGTTTGCCGGATCAAGAGCTACCAACTCTTTTTCCGAAGGTAACTGGCT
TCAGCAGAGCGCAGATACCAAATACTGTTCTTCTAGTGTAGCCGTAGTTAGGCCACCACTTCAAGAACTC
TGTAGCACCGCCTACATACCTCGCTCTGCTAATCCTGTTACCAGTGGCTGCTGCCAGTGGCGATAAGTCG
TGTCTTACCGGGTTGGACTCAAGACGATAGTTACC
Features (pLannotate 1.2.2; 14 found; start..end, strand, type, name):
    478..531     +  CDS            lacI (fragment): lac repressor; lacI; The lac repressor binds to the lac operator to inhibit transcription in E. coli. This inhibition can be relieved by adding lactose or isopropyl-β-D-thiogalactopyranoside (IPTG).
    551..569     +  promoter       T7 promoter: promoter for bacteriophage T7 RNA polymerase
    653..672     +  RBS            RBS (fragment): efficient ribosome binding site from bacteriophage T7 gene 10 (Olins and Rangwala, 1989)
    695..715     +  CDS            capTEV™ (fragment): composite tag for in vivo biotinylation, TEV protease cleavage, and 6xHis tagging
    716..748     +  CDS            T7 tag (gene 10 leader): leader peptide from bacteriophage T7 gene 10 promotes efficient translation in E. coli
    752..775     +  CDS            Xpress™ tag: Xpress™ epitope tag, including an enterokinase recognition and cleavage site
    782..1465    +  CDS            amFP486: amFP486 is a basic (constitutively fluorescent) cyan fluorescent protein published in 1999, derived from Anemonia majano.
   1488..1537    +  CDS            SET1 (fragment): solubility-enhancement tag derived from T7 phage gene 10B
   1545..1592    +  terminator     T7 terminator: transcription terminator for bacteriophage T7 RNA polymerase
   1618..1684    +  CDS            lacZα (fragment): LacZα fragment of β-galactosidase; lacZ fragment
   1689..2117    +  rep_origin     f1 ori (sequence partly withheld): f1 bacteriophage origin of replication; arrow indicates direction of (+) strand synthesis
   2170..2274    +  promoter       AmpR promoter: bla
   2275..3135    +  CDS            AmpR: β-lactamase; bla; confers resistance to ampicillin, carbenicillin, and related antibiotics
   3306..295     +  rep_origin     ori (across the origin): high-copy-number ColE1/pMB1/pBR322/pUC origin of replication
