[The description below was written by a language model from this plasmid's Addgene catalogue record, the feature table of its GenBank file and pLannotate feature annotations shown in this document.]
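Description:
pThom77.3 is a small (about 3.6 kb) bacterial expression plasmid built on the pNCS backbone and designed to produce the fluorescent protein amFP486/K68M in E. coli. It replicates from a high-copy ColE1/pUC-type origin and is selected with ampicillin through a beta-lactamase gene driven by its native bla promoter. An f1 phage origin is also present, which in principle permits single-stranded DNA production with helper phage.

The payload is a 684 bp coding sequence for amFP486, a cyan fluorescent protein originally isolated from the anthozoan Anemonia majano, carrying the K68M substitution. It was inserted by ligation-independent cloning downstream of an N-terminal leader made up of a 6xHis affinity tag, the T7 gene 10 leader peptide (which aids translation) and an Xpress epitope that includes an enterokinase cleavage site, so the protein can be purified on metal-affinity resin and the tags removed if desired. The annotated regulatory elements around the open reading frame are a T7 promoter, the strong T7 gene 10 ribosome binding site and a T7 terminator. The record describes expression as constitutive and lists DH5alpha as the growth strain, but no separate constitutive promoter is annotated, so the element responsible for T7-polymerase-independent expression is not stated. Short lacI, lacZα and other tag fragments picked up by automated annotation appear to be backbone remnants rather than functional parts. The two feature tables describe the same layout, offset by a few bases.

The associated publication concerns blue-shifted GFP homologues that are brighter than EGFP under two-photon excitation, which suggests the plasmid was used to make purified protein for photophysical characterisation.
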