Addgene plasmid #101636: pThom77.3
Purpose: Encodes the fluorescent protein amFP486/K68M for constitutive expression in E. coli.
Depositing lab: Thomas Hughes. Depositing organization: Montana State University. Publication: Blue-Shifted Green Fluorescent Protein Homologues Are Brighter than Enhanced Green Fluorescent Protein under Two-Photon Excitation. Molina RS, Tran TM, Campbell RE, Lambert GG, Salih A, Shaner NC, Hughes TE, Drobizhev M. J Phys Chem Lett. 2017 Jun 15;8(12):2548-2554. doi: 10.1021/acs.jpclett.7b00960. Epub 2017 May 25. PubMed 28530831.
Backbone
  Vector backbone: pNCS
  Vector type: Bacterial Expression
Growth in bacteria
  Bacterial resistance: Ampicillin, 100 μg/mL
  Growth temperature: 37°C
  Growth strain: DH5alpha
  Copy number: High Copy
Gene/Insert
  Gene/Insert name: amFP486/K68M
  Insert size (bp): 684
  Mutation: K68M
  Tag / fusion protein: 6XHis (N terminal on insert)
  Cloning method: Ligation Independent Cloning
  Sequencing primers: 5′ T7; 3′ T7term
Terms and licenses: Academic/Nonprofit Terms; Industry Terms: Not Available to Industry
Depositor comments: The wild type fluorescent protein sequence comes from the following publication: Matz M. V.; Fradkov A. F.; Labas Y. A.; Savitsky A. P.; Zaraisky A. G.; Markelov M. L.; Lukyanov S. A. Fluorescent Proteins from Nonbioluminescent Anthozoa Species. Nat. Biotechnol. 1999, 17, 969_97310.1038/13657.
How to cite: pThom77.3 was a gift from Thomas Hughes (Addgene plasmid # 101636 ; http://n2t.net/addgene:101636 ; RRID:Addgene_101636)
