>Addgene plasmid #101636 | pThom77.3 | depositor partial sequence | sequence record 191737 | amFP486/K68M
GCCCTGAGCAACAAGTTCATCGGCGACGACATGAAGATGACCTACCACATGGACGGCTGCGTGAACGGCC
ACTACTTCACCGTGAAGGGCGAGGGCAACGGCAAGCCCTACGAGGGCACCCAGACCAGCACCTTCAAGGT
GACCATGGCCAACGGCGGCCCCCTGGCCTTCAGCTTCGACATCCTGAGCACCGTGTTCATGTACGGCAAC
CGGTGCTTCACCGCCTACCCCACCAGCATGCCCGACTACTTCAAGCAGGCCTTCCCCGACGGCATGAGCT
ACGAGCGGACCTTCACCTACGAGGACGGCGGCGTGGCCACCGCCAGCTGGGAGATCAGCCTGAAGGGCAA
CTGCTTCGAGCACAAGAGCACCTTCCACGGCGTGAACTTCCCCGCCGACGGCCCCGTGATGGCCAAGAAG
ACCACCGGCTGGGACCCCAGCTTCGAGAAGATGACCGTGTGCGACGGCATCCTGAAGGGCGACGTGACCG
CCTTCCTGATGCTGCAGGGCGGCGGCAACTACCGGTGCCAGTTCCACACCAGCTACAAGACCAAGAAGCC
CGTGACCATGCCCCCCAACCACGTGGTGGAGCACCGGATCGCCCGGACCGACCTGGACAAGGGCGGCAAC
AGCGTGCAGCTGACCGAGCACGCCGTGGCCCACATCACCAGCGTGGTGCCCTTC
